Addgene plasmid #186572: pQCXIP mScarlet-ER [TM(SAC1)]
Purpose: Expression of the Endoplasmic Reticulum marker mScarlet-ER [TM(SAC1)] in mammalian cells
Depositing lab: Catherine Tomasetto. Depositing organization: Institut de Genetique et de Biologie Moleculaire et Cellulaire (IGBMC). Publication: MOSPD2 is an endoplasmic reticulum-lipid droplet tether functioning in LD homeostasis. Zouiouich M, Di Mattia T, Martinet A, Eichler J, Wendling C, Tomishige N, Grandgirard E, Fuggetta N, Fromental-Ramain C, Mizzon G, Dumesnil C, Carpentier M, Reina-San-Martin B, Mathelin C, Schwab Y, Thiam AR, Kobayashi T, Drin G, Tomasetto C, Alpy F. J Cell Biol. 2022 Jun 6;221(6). pii: 213116. doi: 10.1083/jcb.202110044. Epub 2022 Apr 7. PubMed 35389430.
Backbone
  Vector backbone: pQCXIP
  Backbone manufacturer: Clontech
  Backbone size w/o insert (bp): 6991
  Total vector size (bp): 8056
  Vector type: Mammalian Expression, Retroviral
  Selectable markers: Puromycin
Growth in bacteria
  Bacterial resistance: Ampicillin, 100 μg/mL
  Growth temperature: 37°C
  Growth strain: NEB Stable
  Copy number: High Copy
Gene/Insert
  Gene/Insert name: SAC1
  Species: H. sapiens (human)
  Insert size (bp): 204
  Mutation: C-terminal transmembrane region of the protein: 521-587
  GenBank ID: XM_011533500.3
  Entrez Gene: SACM1L (a.k.a. SAC1)
  Tag / fusion protein: EGFP (N terminal on insert)
Resource information
  A portion of this plasmid was derived from a plasmid made by: Tamas Balla
Terms and licenses: Academic/Nonprofit Terms; Industry Terms: Not Available to Industry
Depositor comments: Visualization and manipulation of plasma membrane-endoplasmic reticulum contact sites indicates the presence of additional molecular components within the STIM1-Orai1 Complex. Péter Várnai, Balázs Tóth, Dániel J Tóth, László Hunyady, Tamas Balla J Biol Chem. 2007 Oct 5;282(40):29678-90. PMID: 17684017 DOI: 10.1074/jbc.M704339200
How to cite: pQCXIP mScarlet-ER [TM(SAC1)] was a gift from Catherine Tomasetto (Addgene plasmid # 186572 ; http://n2t.net/addgene:186572 ; RRID:Addgene_186572)
