[The description below was written by a language model from this plasmid's Addgene catalogue record and pLannotate feature annotations shown in this document.]
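Description:
pQCXIP mScarlet-ER [TM(SAC1)] is an 8,056 bp self-inactivating gammaretroviral expression vector built on the Clontech pQCXIP backbone, designed to label the endoplasmic reticulum of mammalian cells with a red fluorescent marker. In bacteria it is maintained through a high-copy ColE1/pUC-type origin and selected with ampicillin via the β-lactamase gene.

The viral portion begins with a hybrid CMV enhancer/promoter fused to a truncated 5' LTR, which drives production of the genomic RNA in packaging cells. This is followed by the Ψ packaging signal and a truncated, start-codon-less gag segment that aids encapsidation. The 3' LTR carries a U3 deletion, so after reverse transcription and integration the LTR promoter activity is lost and expression depends on the internal promoter. That internal CMV immediate early enhancer/promoter drives a bicistronic transcript. The first cistron encodes mScarlet fused at its C-terminus to the C-terminal transmembrane region (residues 521–587) of human SAC1 (SACM1L), which anchors the fluorescent protein in the ER membrane. An EMCV IRES then permits translation of puromycin N-acetyltransferase, allowing selection of transduced or transfected cells with puromycin.

The catalogue field lists EGFP as the N-terminal tag, but the plasmid name, stated purpose and sequence annotation all indicate mScarlet, and no EGFP feature is detected. The bovine label on the SAC1 fragment is probably just a homology match by the annotation tool, since the record gives the species as human. Several other short annotated fragments (chicken β-actin promoter, Mos, env, dmpM, rop, bom) appear to be backbone remnants or incidental matches. The construct is used for transient or stable expression of an ER marker in live-cell and fixed-cell imaging, for example in studies of ER contact sites with other organelles.
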