Features (pLannotate 1.2.2; 23 found; start..end, strand, type, name):
    309..512     +  promoter       CMV promoter: human cytomegalovirus (CMV) immediate early promoter
    513..688     +  LTR            5' LTR (truncated): truncated long terminal repeat from Moloney murine sarcoma virus
    810..1084    +  misc_feature   MESV Ψ (fragment): packaging signal of murine embryonic stem cell virus
   1151..1567    +  CDS            gag (truncated): truncated Moloney murine leukemia virus (MMLV) gag gene lacking the start codon
   1604..1907    +  enhancer       CMV enhancer: human cytomegalovirus immediate early enhancer
   1908..2111    +  promoter       CMV promoter: human cytomegalovirus (CMV) immediate early promoter
   2254..2949    +  CDS            mScarlet: mScarlet is a basic (constitutively fluorescent) red fluorescent protein published in 2016, derived from synthetic construct. It has moderate acid sensitivity.
   2956..3156    +  CDS            SACM1L (fragment): SAC1_BOVIN - Also known as SAC1 From Bos taurus (Bovine).
   3166..3186    -  promoter       chicken β-actin promoter (fragment): contains a 21-bp deletion relative to the standard chicken β-actin promoter
   3294..3756    +  misc_feature   IRES: internal ribosome entry site (IRES) of the encephalomyocarditis virus (EMCV)
   3789..4388    +  CDS            PuroR: puromycin N-acetyltransferase; pac from Streptomyces alboniger; confers resistance to puromycin
   4438..4503    +  CDS            dmpM (fragment): DMPM_STRAD - Protein inferred from homology: Swiss-Prot protein existence level 3. From Streptomyces alboniger.
   4516..4587    +  CDS            Mos (fragment): MOS_MOUSE - Experimental evidence at transcript level: Swiss-Prot protein existence level 2. From Mus musculus (Mouse).
   4620..4720    +  CDS            env (fragment): murine leukemia virus gPr80 envelope polyprotein precursor; env; proteolytically cleaved into gp70SU and p15TM subunits
   4762..5187    +  LTR            3' LTR (ΔU3): self-inactivating 3' long terminal repeat (LTR) from Moloney murine leukemia virus
   5256..5296    +  CDS            rop (fragment): Rop protein, which maintains plasmids at low copy number; rop
   5398..5436    +  misc_feature   bom (fragment): basis of mobility region from pBR322
   5453..5782    +  promoter       SV40 promoter: SV40 enhancer and early promoter
   5788..5889    +  misc_feature   bom (fragment): basis of mobility region from pBR322
   6075..6663    -  rep_origin     ori: high-copy-number ColE1/pMB1/pBR322/pUC origin of replication
   6834..7694    -  CDS            AmpR: β-lactamase; bla; confers resistance to ampicillin, carbenicillin, and related antibiotics
   7695..7799    -  promoter       AmpR promoter: bla
   7985..308     +  enhancer       CMV enhancer (across the origin): human cytomegalovirus immediate early enhancer
>Addgene plasmid #186572 | pQCXIP mScarlet-ER [TM(SAC1)] | addgene full sequence | sequence record 366234 | Addgene NGS Result
TCCGCGTTACATAACTTACGGTAAATGGCCCGCCTGGCTGACCGCCCAACGACCCCCGCCCATTGACGTC
AATAATGACGTATGTTCCCATAGTAACGCCAATAGGGACTTTCCATTGACGTCAATGGGTGGAGTATTTA
CGGTAAACTGCCCACTTGGCAGTACATCAAGTGTATCATATGCCAAGTACGCCCCCTATTGACGTCAATG
ACGGTAAATGGCCCGCCTGGCATTATGCCCAGTACATGACCTTATGGGACTTTCCTACTTGGCAGTACAT
CTACGTATTAGTCATCGCTATTACCATGGTGATGCGGTTTTGGCAGTACATCAATGGGCGTGGATAGCGG
TTTGACTCACGGGGATTTCCAAGTCTCCACCCCATTGACGTCAATGGGAGTTTGTTTTGGCACCAAAATC
AACGGGACTTTCCAAAATGTCGTAACAACTCCGCCCCATTGACGCAAATGGGCGGTAGGCGTGTACGGTG
GGAGGTCTATATAAGCAGAGCTCAATAAAAGAGCCCACAACCCCTCACTCGGCGCGCCAGTCTTCCGATA
GACTGCGTCGCCCGGGTACCCGTATTCCCAATAAAGCCTCTTGCTGTTTGCATCCGAATCGTGGTCTCGC
TGTTCCTTGGGAGGGTCTCCTCTGAGTGATTGACTACCCACGACGGGGGTCTTTCATTTGGGGGCTCGTC
CGGGATTTGGAGACCCCTGCCCAGGGACCACCGACCCACCACCGGGAGGTAAGCTGGCCAGCAACTTATC
TGTGTCTGTCCGATTGTCTAGTGTCTATGTTTGATGTTATGCGCCTGCGTCTGTACTAGTTAGCTAACTA
GCTCTGTATCTGGCGGACCCGTGGTGGAACTGACGAGTTCTGAACACCCGGCCGCAACCCTGGGAGACGT
CCCAGGGACTTTGGGGGCCGTTTTTGTGGCCCGACCTGAGGAAGGGAGTCGATGTGGAATCCGACCCCGT
CAGGATATGTGGTTCTGGTAGGAGACGAGAACCTAAAACAGTTCCCGCCTCCGTCTGAATTTTTGCTTTC
GGTTTGGAACCGAAGCCGCGCGTCTTGTCTGCTGCAGCGCTGCAGCATCGTTCTGTGTTGTCTCTGTCTG
ACTGTGTTTCTGTATTTGTCTGAAAATTAGGGCCAGACTGTTACCACTCCCTTAAGTTTGACCTTAGGTC
ACTGGAAAGATGTCGAGCGGATCGCTCACAACCAGTCGGTAGATGTCAAGAAGAGACGTTGGGTTACCTT
CTGCTCTGCAGAATGGCCAACCTTTAACGTCGGATGGCCGCGAGACGGCACCTTTAACCGAGACCTCATC
ACCCAGGTTAAGATCAAGGTCTTTTCACCTGGCCCGCATGGACACCCAGACCAGGTCCCCTACATCGTGA
CCTGGGAAGCCTTGGCTTTTGACCCCCCTCCCTGGGTCAAGCCCTTTGTACACCCTAAGCCTCCGCCTCC
TCTTCCTCCATCCGCCCCGTCTCTCCCCCTTGAACCTCCTCGTTCGACCCCGCCTCGATCCTCCCTTTAT
CCAGCCCTCACTCCTTCTCTAGGCGCCGGAATTGAAGATCTGGGGGATCGATCCTCTAGAGTCCGTTACA
TAACTTACGGTAAATGGCCCGCCTGGCTGACCGCCCAACGACCCCCGCCCATTGACGTCAATAATGACGT
ATGTTCCCATAGTAACGCCAATAGGGACTTTCCATTGACGTCAATGGGTGGAGTATTTACGGTAAACTGC
CCACTTGGCAGTACATCAAGTGTATCATATGCCAAGTACGCCCCCTATTGACGTCAATGACGGTAAATGG
CCCGCCTGGCATTATGCCCAGTACATGACCTTATGGGACTTTCCTACTTGGCAGTACATCTACGTATTAG
TCATCGCTATTACCATGGTGATGCGGTTTTGGCAGTACATCAATGGGCGTGGATAGCGGTTTGACTCACG
GGGATTTCCAAGTCTCCACCCCATTGACGTCAATGGGAGTTTGTTTTGGCACCAAAATCAACGGGACTTT
CCAAAATGTCGTAACAACTCCGCCCCATTGACGCAAATGGGCGGTAGGCGTGTACGGTGGGAGGTCTATA
TAAGCAGAGCTCGTTTAGTGAACCGTCAGATCGCCTGGAGACGCCATCCACGCTGTTTTGACCTCCATAG
AAGACACCGGGACCGATCCAGCCTCCGCGGCCGGGAACGGTGCATTGGAACGGACCTGCAGGAATTGATC
CGCGGCCGCCACCATGGTGAGCAAGGGCGAGGCAGTGATCAAGGAGTTCATGCGGTTCAAGGTGCACATG
GAGGGCTCCATGAACGGCCACGAGTTCGAGATCGAGGGCGAGGGCGAGGGCCGCCCCTACGAGGGCACCC
AGACCGCCAAGCTGAAGGTGACCAAGGGTGGCCCCCTGCCCTTCTCCTGGGACATCCTGTCCCCTCAGTT
CATGTACGGCTCCAGGGCCTTCACCAAGCACCCCGCCGACATCCCCGACTACTATAAGCAGTCCTTCCCC
GAGGGCTTCAAGTGGGAGCGCGTGATGAACTTCGAGGACGGCGGCGCCGTGACCGTGACCCAGGACACCT
CCCTGGAGGACGGCACCCTGATCTACAAGGTGAAGCTCCGCGGCACCAACTTCCCTCCTGACGGCCCCGT
AATGCAGAAGAAGACAATGGGCTGGGAAGCGTCCACCGAGCGGTTGTACCCCGAGGACGGCGTGCTGAAG
GGCGACATTAAGATGGCCCTGCGCCTGAAGGACGGCGGCCGCTACCTGGCGGACTTCAAGACCACCTACA
AGGCCAAGAAGCCCGTGCAGATGCCCGGCGCCTACAACGTCGACCGCAAGTTGGACATCACCTCCCACAA
CGAGGACTACACCGTGGTGGAACAGTACGAACGCTCCGAGGGCCGCCACTCCACCGGCGGCATGGACGAG
CTGTACAAGTCCGGATTCCTGGCTTTGCCTATTATCATGGTTGTTGCCTTTTCAATGTGCATTATCTGTT
TGCTTATGGCTGGTGACACTTGGACAGAAACACTGGCCTATGTGCTCTTCTGGGGAGTTGCAAGCATTGG
AACATTTTTTATCATTCTTTACAATGGCAAAGATTTTGTCGATGCTCCCAGACTGGTCCAGAAAGAAAAG
ATAGACTGAGAATTCCGCCCCCCCCCCCCCCCCCCCTCTCCCTCCCCCCCCCCTAACGTTACTGGCCGAA
GCCGCTTGGAATAAGGCCGGTGTGCGTTTGTCTATATGTTATTTTCCACCATATTGCCGTCTTTTGGCAA
TGTGAGGGCCCGGAAACCTGGCCCTGTCTTCTTGACGAGCATTCCTAGGGGTCTTTCCCCTCTCGCCAAA
GGAATGCAAGGTCTGTTGAATGTCGTGAAGGAAGCAGTTCCTCTGGAAGCTTCTTGAAGACAAACAACGT
CTGTAGCGACCCTTTGCAGGCAGCGGAACCCCCCACCTGGCGACAGGTGCCTCTGCGGCCAAAAGCCACG
TGTATAAGATACACCTGCAAAGGCGGCACAACCCCAGTGCCACGTTGTGAGTTGGATAGTTGTGGAAAGA
GTCAAATGGCTCTCCTCAAGCGTATTCAACAAGGGGCTGAAGGATGCCCAGAAGGTACCCCATTGTATGG
GATCTGATCTGGGGCCTCGGTGCACATGCTTTACATGTGTTTAGTCGAGGTTAAAAAAACGTCTAGGCCC
CCCGAACCACGGGGACGTGGTTTTCCTTTGAAAAACACGATGATAAGCTTGCCACAACCCACAAGGAGAC
GACCTTCCATGACCGAGTACAAGCCCACGGTGCGCCTCGCCACCCGCGACGACGTCCCCCGGGCCGTACG
CACCCTCGCCGCCGCGTTCGCCGACTACCCCGCCACGCGCCACACCGTCGACCCGGACCGCCACATCGAG
CGGGTCACCGAGCTGCAAGAACTCTTCCTCACGCGCGTCGGGCTCGACATCGGCAAGGTGTGGGTCGCGG
ACGACGGCGCCGCGGTGGCGGTCTGGACCACGCCGGAGAGCGTCGAAGCGGGGGCGGTGTTCGCCGAGAT
CGGCCCGCGCATGGCCGAGTTGAGCGGTTCCCGGCTGGCCGCGCAGCAACAGATGGAAGGCCTCCTGGCG
CCGCACCGGCCCAAGGAGCCCGCGTGGTTCCTGGCCACCGTCGGCGTCTCGCCCGACCACCAGGGCAAGG
GTCTGGGCAGCGCCGTCGTGCTCCCCGGAGTGGAGGCGGCCGAGCGCGCCGGGGTGCCCGCCTTCCTGGA
GACCTCCGCGCCCCGCAACCTCCCCTTCTACGAGCGGCTCGGCTTCACCGTCACCGCCGACGTCGAGGTG
CCCGAAGGACCGCGCACCTGGTGCATGACCCGCAAGCCCGGTGCCTGACGCCCGCCCCACGACCCGCAGC
GCCCGACCGAAAGGAGCGCACGACCCCATGGCTCCGACCGAAGCCACCCGGGGCGGCCCCGCCGACCCCG
CACCCGCCCCCGAGGCCCACCGACTCTAGTCGAGGGCTGCAGCGCTGCAGAGGCCGAGTGCAGAACTGCT
CCAAAGGGACCTCAAGGCTTTCCGAGGGACACTAGGCTGACTCCATCGAGCCAGTGTAGAGATAAGCTTA
TCGATTAGTCCAATTTGTTAAAGACAGGATATCAGTGGTCCAGGCTCTAGTTTTGACTCAACAATATCAC
CAGCTGAAGCCTATAGAGTACGAGCCATAGATAAAATAAAAGATTTTATTTAGTCTCCAGAAAAAGGGGG
GAATGAAAGACCCCACCTGTAGGTTTGGCAAGCTAGCTTAAGTAACGCCATTTTGCAAGGCATGGAAAAA
TACATAACTGAGAATAGAGAAGTTCAGATCAAGGTCAGGAACAGATGGAACAGGGTCGACCCTAGAGAAC
CATCAGATGTTTCCAGGGTGCCCCAAGGACCTGAAATGACCCTGTGCCTTATTTGAACTAACCAATCAGT
TCGCTTCTCGCTTCTGTTCGCGCGCTTCTGCTCCCCGAGCTCAATAAAAGAGCCCACAACCCCTCACTCG
GGGCGCCAGTCCTCCGATTGACTGAGTCGCCCGGGTACCCGTGTATCCAATAAACCCTCTTGCAGTTGCA
TCCGACTTGTGGTCTCGCTGTTCCTTGGGAGGGTCTCCTCTGAGTGATTGACTACCCGTCAGCGGGGGTC
TTTCATTTGGGGGCTCGTCCGGGATCGGGAGACCCCTGCCCAGGGACCACCGACCCACCACCGGGAGGTA
AGCTGGCTGCCTCGCGCGTTTCGGTGATGACGGTGAAAACCTCTGACACATGCAGCTCCCGGAGACGGTC
ACAGCTTGTCTGTAAGCGGATGCCGGGAGCAGACAAGCCCGTCAGGGCGCGTCAGCGGGTGTTGGCGGGT
GTCGGGGCGCAGCCATGACCCAGTCACGTAGCGATAGCGGAGTGTAGATCCGGCTGTGGAATGTGTGTCA
GTTAGGGTGTGGAAAGTCCCCAGGCTCCCCAGCAGGCAGAAGTATGCAAAGCATGCATCTCAATTAGTCA
GCAACCAGGTGTGGAAAGTCCCCAGGCTCCCCAGCAGGCAGAAGTATGCAAAGCATGCATCTCAATTAGT
CAGCAACCATAGTCCCGCCCCTAACTCCGCCCATCCCGCCCCTAACTCCGCCCAGTTCCGCCCATTCTCC
GCCCCATGGCTGACTAATTTTTTTTATTTATGCAGAGGCCGAGGCCGCCTCGGCCTCTGAGCTATTCCAG
AAGTAGTGAGGAGGCTTTTTTGGAGGCCTAGGCTTTTGCAAAAAGCTTACTGGCTTAACTATGCGGCATC
AGAGCAGATTGTACTGAGAGTGCACCATATGCGGTGTGAAATACCGCACAGATGCGTAAGGAGAAAATAC
CGCATCAGGCGCTCTTCCGCTTCCTCGCTCACTGACTCGCTGCGCTCGGTCGTTCGGCTGCGGCGAGCGG
TATCAGCTCACTCAAAGGCGGTAATACGGTTATCCACAGAATCAGGGGATAACGCAGGAAAGAACATGTG
AGCAAAAGGCCAGCAAAAGGCCAGGAACCGTAAAAAGGCCGCGTTGCTGGCGTTTTTCCATAGGCTCCGC
CCCCCTGACGAGCATCACAAAAATCGACGCTCAAGTCAGAGGTGGCGAAACCCGACAGGACTATAAAGAT
ACCAGGCGTTTCCCCCTGGAAGCTCCCTCGTGCGCTCTCCTGTTCCGACCCTGCCGCTTACCGGATACCT
GTCCGCCTTTCTCCCTTCGGGAAGCGTGGCGCTTTCTCATAGCTCACGCTGTAGGTATCTCAGTTCGGTG
TAGGTCGTTCGCTCCAAGCTGGGCTGTGTGCACGAACCCCCCGTTCAGCCCGACCGCTGCGCCTTATCCG
GTAACTATCGTCTTGAGTCCAACCCGGTAAGACACGACTTATCGCCACTGGCAGCAGCCACTGGTAACAG
GATTAGCAGAGCGAGGTATGTAGGCGGTGCTACAGAGTTCTTGAAGTGGTGGCCTAACTACGGCTACACT
AGAAGGACAGTATTTGGTATCTGCGCTCTGCTGAAGCCAGTTACCTTCGGAAAAAGAGTTGGTAGCTCTT
GATCCGGCAAACAAACCACCGCTGGTAGCGGTGGTTTTTTTGTTTGCAAGCAGCAGATTACGCGCAGAAA
AAAAGGATCTCAAGAAGATCCTTTGATCTTTTCTACGGGGTCTGACGCTCAGTGGAACGAAAACTCACGT
TAAGGGATTTTGGTCATGAGATTATCAAAAAGGATCTTCACCTAGATCCTTTTAAATTAAAAATGAAGTT
TTAAATCAATCTAAAGTATATATGAGTAAACTTGGTCTGACAGTTACCAATGCTTAATCAGTGAGGCACC
TATCTCAGCGATCTGTCTATTTCGTTCATCCATAGTTGCCTGACTCCCCGTCGTGTAGATAACTACGATA
CGGGAGGGCTTACCATCTGGCCCCAGTGCTGCAATGATACCGCGAGACCCACGCTCACCGGCTCCAGATT
TATCAGCAATAAACCAGCCAGCCGGAAGGGCCGAGCGCAGAAGTGGTCCTGCAACTTTATCCGCCTCCAT
CCAGTCTATTAATTGTTGCCGGGAAGCTAGAGTAAGTAGTTCGCCAGTTAATAGTTTGCGCAACGTTGTT
GCCATTGCTGCAGGCATCGTGGTGTCACGCTCGTCGTTTGGTATGGCTTCATTCAGCTCCGGTTCCCAAC
GATCAAGGCGAGTTACATGATCCCCCATGTTGTGCAAAAAAGCGGTTAGCTCCTTCGGTCCTCCGATCGT
TGTCAGAAGTAAGTTGGCCGCAGTGTTATCACTCATGGTTATGGCAGCACTGCATAATTCTCTTACTGTC
ATGCCATCCGTAAGATGCTTTTCTGTGACTGGTGAGTACTCAACCAAGTCATTCTGAGAATAGTGTATGC
GGCGACCGAGTTGCTCTTGCCCGGCGTCAACACGGGATAATACCGCGCCACATAGCAGAACTTTAAAAGT
GCTCATCATTGGAAAACGTTCTTCGGGGCGAAAACTCTCAAGGATCTTACCGCTGTTGAGATCCAGTTCG
ATGTAACCCACTCGTGCACCCAACTGATCTTCAGCATCTTTTACTTTCACCAGCGTTTCTGGGTGAGCAA
AAACAGGAAGGCAAAATGCCGCAAAAAAGGGAATAAGGGCGACACGGAAATGTTGAATACTCATACTCTT
CCTTTTTCAATATTATTGAAGCATTTATCAGGGTTATTGTCTCATGAGCGGATACATATTTGAATGTATT
TAGAAAAATAAACAAATAGGGGTTCCGCGCACATTTCCCCGAAAAGTGCCACCTGACGTCTAAGAAACCA
TTATTATCATGACATTAACCTATAAAAATAGGCGTATCACGAGGCCCTTTCGTCTTCAAGAATTAGCTTG
GCCATTGCATACGTTGTATCCATATCATAATATGTACATTTATATTGGCTCATGTCCAACATTACCGCCA
TGTTGACATTGATTATTGACTAGTTATTAATAGTAATCAATTACGGGGTCATTAGTTCATAGCCCATATA
TGGAGT
